Addgene plasmid #201599: LENTICRISPR-HNRNPD_sgRNA2
Purpose: CRISPR/Cas9-mediated gene knock-out
Depositing lab: Alexis Jourdain & Vamsi Mootha. Depositing organization: Broad Institute. Publication: Loss of LUC7L2 and U1 snRNP subunits shifts energy metabolism from glycolysis to OXPHOS. Jourdain AA, Begg BE, Mick E, Shah H, Calvo SE, Skinner OS, Sharma R, Blue SM, Yeo GW, Burge CB, Mootha VK. Mol Cell. 2021 May 6;81(9):1905-1919.e12. doi: 10.1016/j.molcel.2021.02.033. Epub 2021 Apr 13. PubMed 33852893.
Backbone
  Vector backbone: lentiCRISPR v2
  Backbone manufacturer: Feng Zhang, Addgene #52961
  Vector type: Lentiviral, CRISPR
  Selectable markers: Puromycin
Growth in bacteria
  Bacterial resistance: Ampicillin, 100 μg/mL
  Growth temperature: 37°C
  Growth strain: NEB Stable
  Copy number: High Copy
Gene/Insert
  Gene/Insert name: HNRNPD
  gRNA/shRNA sequence: GATGTCGGAGGAGCAGTTCGG
  Species: H. sapiens (human)
  Entrez Gene: HNRNPD (a.k.a. AUF1, AUF1A, HNRPD, P37, hnRNPD0)
  Cloning method: Restriction Enzyme; 5′ cloning site BsmBI (unknown if destroyed); 3′ cloning site BsmBI (unknown if destroyed)
Terms and licenses: Academic/Nonprofit Terms; Industry Terms: Not Available to Industry
How to cite: LENTICRISPR-HNRNPD_sgRNA2 was a gift from Alexis Jourdain & Vamsi Mootha (Addgene plasmid # 201599 ; http://n2t.net/addgene:201599 ; RRID:Addgene_201599)
