[The description below was written by a language model from this plasmid's Addgene catalogue record and pLannotate feature annotations shown in this document.]
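Description:
LENTICRISPR-HNRNPD_sgRNA2 is a lentiviral all-in-one CRISPR/Cas9 knockout plasmid built on the lentiCRISPR v2 backbone, carrying a single guide RNA directed against human HNRNPD (also known as AUF1). The guide was inserted by restriction cloning at the BsmBI sites, placing it between the human U6 RNA polymerase III promoter and the Streptococcus pyogenes gRNA scaffold. Downstream, an EF-1α core promoter drives the S. pyogenes Cas9 coding sequence, followed by a puromycin N-acetyltransferase gene that allows puromycin selection of transduced mammalian cells. The feature table does not annotate the element linking Cas9 and PuroR. A WPRE after the puromycin marker enhances transcript stability and expression.

The expression cassettes sit within an HIV-1-derived transfer vector. A CMV enhancer/promoter fused to a truncated 5' LTR drives production of the genomic RNA in packaging cells, and the Ψ packaging signal, partial gag, RRE and cPPT/CTS support encapsidation, Rev-dependent nuclear export and nuclear import. The ΔU3 3' LTR makes the integrated provirus self-inactivating. Because the plasmid lacks the viral structural and enzymatic genes, these must be supplied in trans to produce particles.

Outside the LTRs, the backbone carries a bGH polyadenylation signal, an f1 origin, an SV40/EM7-driven bleomycin/Zeocin resistance cassette, a high-copy pUC-type origin and an ampicillin resistance gene for propagation in E. coli. The full sequence is about 13 kb. The recorded purpose is CRISPR/Cas9-mediated gene knockout. The name suggests it is one of several HNRNPD guides, and it was deposited with a study linking splicing factors to the balance between glycolysis and oxidative phosphorylation.
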