Features (pLannotate 1.2.2; 33 found; start..end, strand, type, name):
    217..397     +  LTR            5' LTR (truncated): truncated 5' long terminal repeat (LTR) from HIV-1
    444..569     +  misc_feature   HIV-1 Ψ: packaging signal of human immunodeficiency virus type 1
    553..916     +  CDS            HIV-1 gag (fragment): gag protein from human immunodeficiency virus 1; gag
   1062..1295    +  misc_feature   RRE: The Rev response element (RRE) of HIV-1 allows for Rev-dependent mRNA export from the nucleus to the cytoplasm.
   1672..1772    +  CDS            Rev (fragment): human immunodeficiency virus 1 (HIV-1) Rev protein; rev; enhances nuclear export of unspliced and incompletely spliced viral mRNAs
   1822..1939    +  misc_feature   cPPT/CTS: central polypurine tract and central termination sequence of HIV-1
   1990..2230    +  promoter       U6 promoter: RNA polymerase III promoter for human U6 snRNA
   2260..2335    +  misc_RNA       gRNA scaffold: guide RNA scaffold for the Streptococcus pyogenes CRISPR/Cas9 system
   2353..2371    +  CDS            small t antigen (fragment): SV40 (simian virus 40) small t antigen
   2397..2608    +  promoter       EF-1α core promoter: core promoter for human elongation factor EF-1α
   2633..6736    +  CDS            Cas9: Cas9 (Csn1) endonuclease from the Streptococcus pyogenes Type II CRISPR/Cas system generates RNA-guided double strand breaks in DNA
   6874..7471    +  CDS            PuroR (fragment): puromycin N-acetyltransferase; pac from Streptomyces; confers resistance to puromycin
   7487..8075    +  misc_feature   WPRE: woodchuck hepatitis virus posttranscriptional regulatory element
   8126..8145    +  misc_feature   cPPT/CTS (fragment): central polypurine tract and central termination sequence of HIV-1
   8147..8380    +  LTR            3' LTR (ΔU3): self-inactivating 3' long terminal repeat (LTR) from HIV-1
   8412..8636    +  polyA_signal   bGH poly(A) signal: bovine growth hormone polyadenylation signal
   8640..8661    +  promoter       SV40 promoter (fragment): SV40 enhancer and early promoter
   8682..9110    +  rep_origin     f1 ori (sequence partly withheld): f1 bacteriophage origin of replication; arrow indicates direction of (+) strand synthesis
   9124..9453    +  promoter       SV40 promoter: SV40 enhancer and early promoter
   9501..9548    +  promoter       EM7 promoter: synthetic bacterial promoter&nbsp
   9567..9941    +  CDS            BleoR: antibiotic-binding protein; Sh ble from Streptoalloteichus hindustanus; confers resistance to bleomycin, phleomycin, and Zeocin™
   9951..10076   +  CDS            ble (fragment): BLE_KLEPN - Experimental evidence at protein level: Swiss-Prot protein existence level 1. Binding protein with a strong affinity to the bleomycin family of antibiotics. Binds to CL990; an antimitotic-antibiotic compound. From Klebsiella pneumoniae.
  10071..10192   +  polyA_signal   SV40 poly(A) signal: SV40 polyadenylation signal
  10263..10285   -  protein_bind   lac operator (fragment): The lac repressor binds to the lac operator to inhibit transcription in E. coli. This inhibition can be relieved by adding lactose or isopropyl-β-D-thiogalactopyranoside (IPTG). lac repressor encoded by lacI
  10289..10319   -  promoter       lac promoter: promoter for the E. coli lac operon
  10334..10355   -  protein_bind   CAP binding site: CAP binding activates transcription in the presence of cAMP. E. coli catabolite activator protein
  10368..10460   -  CDS            lacI (fragment): lac repressor; lacI; The lac repressor binds to the lac operator to inhibit transcription in E. coli. This inhibition can be relieved by adding lactose or isopropyl-β-D-thiogalactopyranoside (IPTG).
  10643..11231   -  rep_origin     ori: high-copy-number ColE1/pMB1/pBR322/pUC origin of replication
  11402..12262   -  CDS            AmpR: β-lactamase; bla; confers resistance to ampicillin, carbenicillin, and related antibiotics
  12263..12367   -  promoter       AmpR promoter: bla
  12426..12478   -  misc_feature   bom (fragment): basis of mobility region from pBR322
  12633..13012   +  enhancer       CMV enhancer: human cytomegalovirus immediate early enhancer
  13013..199     +  promoter       CMV promoter (across the origin): human cytomegalovirus (CMV) immediate early promoter
>Addgene plasmid #201599 | LENTICRISPR-HNRNPD_sgRNA2 | addgene full sequence | sequence record 395659 | Addgene NGS Result
TGATGCGGTTTTGGCAGTACATCAATGGGCGTGGATAGCGGTTTGACTCACGGGGATTTCCAAGTCTCCA
CCCCATTGACGTCAATGGGAGTTTGTTTTGGCACCAAAATCAACGGGACTTTCCAAAATGTCGTAACAAC
TCCGCCCCATTGACGCAAATGGGCGGTAGGCGTGTACGGTGGGAGGTCTATATAAGCAGCGCGTTTTGCC
TGTACTGGGTCTCTCTGGTTAGACCAGATCTGAGCCTGGGAGCTCTCTGGCTAACTAGGGAACCCACTGC
TTAAGCCTCAATAAAGCTTGCCTTGAGTGCTTCAAGTAGTGTGTGCCCGTCTGTTGTGTGACTCTGGTAA
CTAGAGATCCCTCAGACCCTTTTAGTCAGTGTGGAAAATCTCTAGCAGTGGCGCCCGAACAGGGACTTGA
AAGCGAAAGGGAAACCAGAGGAGCTCTCTCGACGCAGGACTCGGCTTGCTGAAGCGCGCACGGCAAGAGG
CGAGGGGCGGCGACTGGTGAGTACGCCAAAAATTTTGACTAGCGGAGGCTAGAAGGAGAGAGATGGGTGC
GAGAGCGTCAGTATTAAGCGGGGGAGAATTAGATCGCGATGGGAAAAAATTCGGTTAAGGCCAGGGGGAA
AGAAAAAATATAAATTAAAACATATAGTATGGGCAAGCAGGGAGCTAGAACGATTCGCAGTTAATCCTGG
CCTGTTAGAAACATCAGAAGGCTGTAGACAAATACTGGGACAGCTACAACCATCCCTTCAGACAGGATCA
GAAGAACTTAGATCATTATATAATACAGTAGCAACCCTCTATTGTGTGCATCAAAGGATAGAGATAAAAG
ACACCAAGGAAGCTTTAGACAAGATAGAGGAAGAGCAAAACAAAAGTAAGACCACCGCACAGCAAGCGGC
CGCTGATCTTCAGACCTGGAGGAGGAGATATGAGGGACAATTGGAGAAGTGAATTATATAAATATAAAGT
AGTAAAAATTGAACCATTAGGAGTAGCACCCACCAAGGCAAAGAGAAGAGTGGTGCAGAGAGAAAAAAGA
GCAGTGGGAATAGGAGCTTTGTTCCTTGGGTTCTTGGGAGCAGCAGGAAGCACTATGGGCGCAGCGTCAA
TGACGCTGACGGTACAGGCCAGACAATTATTGTCTGGTATAGTGCAGCAGCAGAACAATTTGCTGAGGGC
TATTGAGGCGCAACAGCATCTGTTGCAACTCACAGTCTGGGGCATCAAGCAGCTCCAGGCAAGAATCCTG
GCTGTGGAAAGATACCTAAAGGATCAACAGCTCCTGGGGATTTGGGGTTGCTCTGGAAAACTCATTTGCA
CCACTGCTGTGCCTTGGAATGCTAGTTGGAGTAATAAATCTCTGGAACAGATTTGGAATCACACGACCTG
GATGGAGTGGGACAGAGAAATTAACAATTACACAAGCTTAATACACTCCTTAATTGAAGAATCGCAAAAC
CAGCAAGAAAAGAATGAACAAGAATTATTGGAATTAGATAAATGGGCAAGTTTGTGGAATTGGTTTAACA
TAACAAATTGGCTGTGGTATATAAAATTATTCATAATGATAGTAGGAGGCTTGGTAGGTTTAAGAATAGT
TTTTGCTGTACTTTCTATAGTGAATAGAGTTAGGCAGGGATATTCACCATTATCGTTTCAGACCCACCTC
CCAACCCCGAGGGGACCCGACAGGCCCGAAGGAATAGAAGAAGAAGGTGGAGAGAGAGACAGAGACAGAT
CCATTCGATTAGTGAACGGATCGGCACTGCGTGCGCCAATTCTGCAGACAAATGGCAGTATTCATCCACA
ATTTTAAAAGAAAAGGGGGGATTGGGGGGTACAGTGCAGGGGAAAGAATAGTAGACATAATAGCAACAGA
CATACAAACTAAAGAATTACAAAAACAAATTACAAAAATTCAAAATTTTCGGGTTTATTACAGGGACAGC
AGAGATCCAGTTTGGTTAATTAAGGTACCGAGGGCCTATTTCCCATGATTCCTTCATATTTGCATATACG
ATACAAGGCTGTTAGAGAGATAATTAGAATTAATTTGACTGTAAACACAAAGATATTAGTACAAAATACG
TGACGTAGAAAGTAATAATTTCTTGGGTAGTTTGCAGTTTTAAAATTATGTTTTAAAATGGACTATCATA
TGCTTACCGTAACTTGAAAGTATTTCGATTTCTTGGCTTTATATATCTTGTGGAAAGGACGAAACACCGA
TGTCGGAGGAGCAGTTCGGGTTTTAGAGCTAGAAATAGCAAGTTAAAATAAGGCTAGTCCGTTATCAACT
TGAAAAAGTGGCACCGAGTCGGTGCTTTTTTGAATTCGCTAGCTAGGTCTTGAAAGGAGTGGGAATTGGC
TCCGGTGCCCGTCAGTGGGCAGAGCGCACATCGCCCACAGTCCCCGAGAAGTTGGGGGGAGGGGTCGGCA
ATTGATCCGGTGCCTAGAGAAGGTGGCGCGGGGTAAACTGGGAAAGTGATGTCGTGTACTGGCTCCGCCT
TTTTCCCGAGGGTGGGGGAGAACCGTATATAAGTGCAGTAGTCGCCGTGAACGTTCTTTTTCGCAACGGG
TTTGCCGCCAGAACACAGGACCGGTTCTAGAGCGCTGCCACCATGGACAAGAAGTACAGCATCGGCCTGG
ACATCGGCACCAACTCTGTGGGCTGGGCCGTGATCACCGACGAGTACAAGGTGCCCAGCAAGAAATTCAA
GGTGCTGGGCAACACCGACCGGCACAGCATCAAGAAGAACCTGATCGGAGCCCTGCTGTTCGACAGCGGC
GAAACAGCCGAGGCCACCCGGCTGAAGAGAACCGCCAGAAGAAGATACACCAGACGGAAGAACCGGATCT
GCTATCTGCAAGAGATCTTCAGCAACGAGATGGCCAAGGTGGACGACAGCTTCTTCCACAGACTGGAAGA
GTCCTTCCTGGTGGAAGAGGATAAGAAGCACGAGCGGCACCCCATCTTCGGCAACATCGTGGACGAGGTG
GCCTACCACGAGAAGTACCCCACCATCTACCACCTGAGAAAGAAACTGGTGGACAGCACCGACAAGGCCG
ACCTGCGGCTGATCTATCTGGCCCTGGCCCACATGATCAAGTTCCGGGGCCACTTCCTGATCGAGGGCGA
CCTGAACCCCGACAACAGCGACGTGGACAAGCTGTTCATCCAGCTGGTGCAGACCTACAACCAGCTGTTC
GAGGAAAACCCCATCAACGCCAGCGGCGTGGACGCCAAGGCCATCCTGTCTGCCAGACTGAGCAAGAGCA
GACGGCTGGAAAATCTGATCGCCCAGCTGCCCGGCGAGAAGAAGAATGGCCTGTTCGGAAACCTGATTGC
CCTGAGCCTGGGCCTGACCCCCAACTTCAAGAGCAACTTCGACCTGGCCGAGGATGCCAAACTGCAGCTG
AGCAAGGACACCTACGACGACGACCTGGACAACCTGCTGGCCCAGATCGGCGACCAGTACGCCGACCTGT
TTCTGGCCGCCAAGAACCTGTCCGACGCCATCCTGCTGAGCGACATCCTGAGAGTGAACACCGAGATCAC
CAAGGCCCCCCTGAGCGCCTCTATGATCAAGAGATACGACGAGCACCACCAGGACCTGACCCTGCTGAAA
GCTCTCGTGCGGCAGCAGCTGCCTGAGAAGTACAAAGAGATTTTCTTCGACCAGAGCAAGAACGGCTACG
CCGGCTACATTGACGGCGGAGCCAGCCAGGAAGAGTTCTACAAGTTCATCAAGCCCATCCTGGAAAAGAT
GGACGGCACCGAGGAACTGCTCGTGAAGCTGAACAGAGAGGACCTGCTGCGGAAGCAGCGGACCTTCGAC
AACGGCAGCATCCCCCACCAGATCCACCTGGGAGAGCTGCACGCCATTCTGCGGCGGCAGGAAGATTTTT
ACCCATTCCTGAAGGACAACCGGGAAAAGATCGAGAAGATCCTGACCTTCCGCATCCCCTACTACGTGGG
CCCTCTGGCCAGGGGAAACAGCAGATTCGCCTGGATGACCAGAAAGAGCGAGGAAACCATCACCCCCTGG
AACTTCGAGGAAGTGGTGGACAAGGGCGCTTCCGCCCAGAGCTTCATCGAGCGGATGACCAACTTCGATA
AGAACCTGCCCAACGAGAAGGTGCTGCCCAAGCACAGCCTGCTGTACGAGTACTTCACCGTGTATAACGA
GCTGACCAAAGTGAAATACGTGACCGAGGGAATGAGAAAGCCCGCCTTCCTGAGCGGCGAGCAGAAAAAG
GCCATCGTGGACCTGCTGTTCAAGACCAACCGGAAAGTGACCGTGAAGCAGCTGAAAGAGGACTACTTCA
AGAAAATCGAGTGCTTCGACTCCGTGGAAATCTCCGGCGTGGAAGATCGGTTCAACGCCTCCCTGGGCAC
ATACCACGATCTGCTGAAAATTATCAAGGACAAGGACTTCCTGGACAATGAGGAAAACGAGGACATTCTG
GAAGATATCGTGCTGACCCTGACACTGTTTGAGGACAGAGAGATGATCGAGGAACGGCTGAAAACCTATG
CCCACCTGTTCGACGACAAAGTGATGAAGCAGCTGAAGCGGCGGAGATACACCGGCTGGGGCAGGCTGAG
CCGGAAGCTGATCAACGGCATCCGGGACAAGCAGTCCGGCAAGACAATCCTGGATTTCCTGAAGTCCGAC
GGCTTCGCCAACAGAAACTTCATGCAGCTGATCCACGACGACAGCCTGACCTTTAAAGAGGACATCCAGA
AAGCCCAGGTGTCCGGCCAGGGCGATAGCCTGCACGAGCACATTGCCAATCTGGCCGGCAGCCCCGCCAT
TAAGAAGGGCATCCTGCAGACAGTGAAGGTGGTGGACGAGCTCGTGAAAGTGATGGGCCGGCACAAGCCC
GAGAACATCGTGATCGAAATGGCCAGAGAGAACCAGACCACCCAGAAGGGACAGAAGAACAGCCGCGAGA
GAATGAAGCGGATCGAAGAGGGCATCAAAGAGCTGGGCAGCCAGATCCTGAAAGAACACCCCGTGGAAAA
CACCCAGCTGCAGAACGAGAAGCTGTACCTGTACTACCTGCAGAATGGGCGGGATATGTACGTGGACCAG
GAACTGGACATCAACCGGCTGTCCGACTACGATGTGGACCATATCGTGCCTCAGAGCTTTCTGAAGGACG
ACTCCATCGACAACAAGGTGCTGACCAGAAGCGACAAGAACCGGGGCAAGAGCGACAACGTGCCCTCCGA
AGAGGTCGTGAAGAAGATGAAGAACTACTGGCGGCAGCTGCTGAACGCCAAGCTGATTACCCAGAGAAAG
TTCGACAATCTGACCAAGGCCGAGAGAGGCGGCCTGAGCGAACTGGATAAGGCCGGCTTCATCAAGAGAC
AGCTGGTGGAAACCCGGCAGATCACAAAGCACGTGGCACAGATCCTGGACTCCCGGATGAACACTAAGTA
CGACGAGAATGACAAGCTGATCCGGGAAGTGAAAGTGATCACCCTGAAGTCCAAGCTGGTGTCCGATTTC
CGGAAGGATTTCCAGTTTTACAAAGTGCGCGAGATCAACAACTACCACCACGCCCACGACGCCTACCTGA
ACGCCGTCGTGGGAACCGCCCTGATCAAAAAGTACCCTAAGCTGGAAAGCGAGTTCGTGTACGGCGACTA
CAAGGTGTACGACGTGCGGAAGATGATCGCCAAGAGCGAGCAGGAAATCGGCAAGGCTACCGCCAAGTAC
TTCTTCTACAGCAACATCATGAACTTTTTCAAGACCGAGATTACCCTGGCCAACGGCGAGATCCGGAAGC
GGCCTCTGATCGAGACAAACGGCGAAACCGGGGAGATCGTGTGGGATAAGGGCCGGGATTTTGCCACCGT
GCGGAAAGTGCTGAGCATGCCCCAAGTGAATATCGTGAAAAAGACCGAGGTGCAGACAGGCGGCTTCAGC
AAAGAGTCTATCCTGCCCAAGAGGAACAGCGATAAGCTGATCGCCAGAAAGAAGGACTGGGACCCTAAGA
AGTACGGCGGCTTCGACAGCCCCACCGTGGCCTATTCTGTGCTGGTGGTGGCCAAAGTGGAAAAGGGCAA
GTCCAAGAAACTGAAGAGTGTGAAAGAGCTGCTGGGGATCACCATCATGGAAAGAAGCAGCTTCGAGAAG
AATCCCATCGACTTTCTGGAAGCCAAGGGCTACAAAGAAGTGAAAAAGGACCTGATCATCAAGCTGCCTA
AGTACTCCCTGTTCGAGCTGGAAAACGGCCGGAAGAGAATGCTGGCCTCTGCCGGCGAACTGCAGAAGGG
AAACGAACTGGCCCTGCCCTCCAAATATGTGAACTTCCTGTACCTGGCCAGCCACTATGAGAAGCTGAAG
GGCTCCCCCGAGGATAATGAGCAGAAACAGCTGTTTGTGGAACAGCACAAGCACTACCTGGACGAGATCA
TCGAGCAGATCAGCGAGTTCTCCAAGAGAGTGATCCTGGCCGACGCTAATCTGGACAAAGTGCTGTCCGC
CTACAACAAGCACCGGGATAAGCCCATCAGAGAGCAGGCCGAGAATATCATCCACCTGTTTACCCTGACC
AATCTGGGAGCCCCTGCCGCCTTCAAGTACTTTGACACCACCATCGACCGGAAGAGGTACACCAGCACCA
AAGAGGTGCTGGACGCCACCCTGATCCACCAGAGCATCACCGGCCTGTACGAGACACGGATCGACCTGTC
TCAGCTGGGAGGCGACAAGCGACCTGCCGCCACAAAGAAGGCTGGACAGGCTAAGAAGAAGAAAGATTAC
AAAGACGATGACGATAAGGGATCCGGCGCAACAAACTTCTCTCTGCTGAAACAAGCCGGAGATGTCGAAG
AGAATCCTGGACCGACCGAGTACAAGCCCACGGTGCGCCTCGCCACCCGCGACGACGTCCCCAGGGCCGT
ACGCACCCTCGCCGCCGCGTTCGCCGACTACCCCGCCACGCGCCACACCGTCGATCCGGACCGCCACATC
GAGCGGGTCACCGAGCTGCAAGAACTCTTCCTCACGCGCGTCGGGCTCGACATCGGCAAGGTGTGGGTCG
CGGACGACGGCGCCGCGGTGGCGGTCTGGACCACGCCGGAGAGCGTCGAAGCGGGGGCGGTGTTCGCCGA
GATCGGCCCGCGCATGGCCGAGTTGAGCGGTTCCCGGCTGGCCGCGCAGCAACAGATGGAAGGCCTCCTG
GCGCCGCACCGGCCCAAGGAGCCCGCGTGGTTCCTGGCCACCGTCGGAGTCTCGCCCGACCACCAGGGCA
AGGGTCTGGGCAGCGCCGTCGTGCTCCCCGGAGTGGAGGCGGCCGAGCGCGCCGGGGTGCCCGCCTTCCT
GGAGACCTCCGCGCCCCGCAACCTCCCCTTCTACGAGCGGCTCGGCTTCACCGTCACCGCCGACGTCGAG
GTGCCCGAAGGACCGCGCACCTGGTGCATGACCCGCAAGCCCGGTGCCTGAACGCGTTAAGTCGACAATC
AACCTCTGGATTACAAAATTTGTGAAAGATTGACTGGTATTCTTAACTATGTTGCTCCTTTTACGCTATG
TGGATACGCTGCTTTAATGCCTTTGTATCATGCTATTGCTTCCCGTATGGCTTTCATTTTCTCCTCCTTG
TATAAATCCTGGTTGCTGTCTCTTTATGAGGAGTTGTGGCCCGTTGTCAGGCAACGTGGCGTGGTGTGCA
CTGTGTTTGCTGACGCAACCCCCACTGGTTGGGGCATTGCCACCACCTGTCAGCTCCTTTCCGGGACTTT
CGCTTTCCCCCTCCCTATTGCCACGGCGGAACTCATCGCCGCCTGCCTTGCCCGCTGCTGGACAGGGGCT
CGGCTGTTGGGCACTGACAATTCCGTGGTGTTGTCGGGGAAATCATCGTCCTTTCCTTGGCTGCTCGCCT
GTGTTGCCACCTGGATTCTGCGCGGGACGTCCTTCTGCTACGTCCCTTCGGCCCTCAATCCAGCGGACCT
TCCTTCCCGCGGCCTGCTGCCGGCTCTGCGGCCTCTTCCGCGTCTTCGCCTTCGCCCTCAGACGAGTCGG
ATCTCCCTTTGGGCCGCCTCCCCGCGTCGACTTTAAGACCAATGACTTACAAGGCAGCTGTAGATCTTAG
CCACTTTTTAAAAGAAAAGGGGGGACTGGAAGGGCTAATTCACTCCCAACGAAGACAAGATCTGCTTTTT
GCTTGTACTGGGTCTCTCTGGTTAGACCAGATCTGAGCCTGGGAGCTCTCTGGCTAACTAGGGAACCCAC
TGCTTAAGCCTCAATAAAGCTTGCCTTGAGTGCTTCAAGTAGTGTGTGCCCGTCTGTTGTGTGACTCTGG
TAACTAGAGATCCCTCAGACCCTTTTAGTCAGTGTGGAAAATCTCTAGCAGGGCCCGTTTAAACCCGCTG
ATCAGCCTCGACTGTGCCTTCTAGTTGCCAGCCATCTGTTGTTTGCCCCTCCCCCGTGCCTTCCTTGACC
CTGGAAGGTGCCACTCCCACTGTCCTTTCCTAATAAAATGAGGAAATTGCATCGCATTGTCTGAGTAGGT
GTCATTCTATTCTGGGGGGTGGGGTGGGGCAGGACAGCAAGGGGGAGGATTGGGAAGACAATAGCAGGCA
TGCTGGGGATGCGGTGGGCTCTATGGCTTCTGAGGCGGAAAGAACCAGCTGGGGCTCTAGGGGGTATCCC
C
[124 nt withheld, positions 8682-8805]
C
[91 nt withheld, positions 8807-8897]
A
[49 nt withheld, positions 8899-8947]
CCTTTGACGTTGGAGTCCACGTTCTTT
[37 nt withheld, positions 8975-9011]
ACCCTATCTCGGTCTATTCTTTTGATTTATAAGGGATTTTGCCGATTTCGGCCTATTGGTTAAAAAATGA
GCTGATTTAACAAAAATTTAACGCGAATTAATTCTGTGGAATGTGTGTCAGTTAGGGTGTGGAAAGTCCC
CAGGCTCCCCAGCAGGCAGAAGTATGCAAAGCATGCATCTCAATTAGTCAGCAACCAGGTGTGGAAAGTC
CCCAGGCTCCCCAGCAGGCAGAAGTATGCAAAGCATGCATCTCAATTAGTCAGCAACCATAGTCCCGCCC
CTAACTCCGCCCATCCCGCCCCTAACTCCGCCCAGTTCCGCCCATTCTCCGCCCCATGGCTGACTAATTT
TTTTTATTTATGCAGAGGCCGAGGCCGCCTCTGCCTCTGAGCTATTCCAGAAGTAGTGAGGAGGCTTTTT
TGGAGGCCTAGGCTTTTGCAAAAAGCTCCCGGGAGCTTGTATATCCATTTTCGGATCTGATCAGCACGTG
TTGACAATTAATCATCGGCATAGTATATCGGCATAGTATAATACGACAAGGTGAGGAACTAAACCATGGC
CAAGTTGACCAGTGCCGTTCCGGTGCTCACCGCGCGCGACGTCGCCGGAGCGGTCGAGTTCTGGACCGAC
CGGCTCGGGTTCTCCCGGGACTTCGTGGAGGACGACTTCGCCGGTGTGGTCCGGGACGACGTGACCCTGT
TCATCAGCGCGGTCCAGGACCAGGTGGTGCCGGACAACACCCTGGCCTGGGTGTGGGTGCGCGGCCTGGA
CGAGCTGTACGCCGAGTGGTCGGAGGTCGTGTCCACGAACTTCCGGGACGCCTCCGGGCCGGCCATGACC
GAGATCGGCGAGCAGCCGTGGGGGCGGGAGTTCGCCCTGCGCGACCCGGCCGGCAACTGCGTGCACTTCG
TGGCCGAGGAGCAGGACTGACACGTGCTACGAGATTTCGATTCCACCGCCGCCTTCTATGAAAGGTTGGG
CTTCGGAATCGTTTTCCGGGACGCCGGCTGGATGATCCTCCAGCGCGGGGATCTCATGCTGGAGTTCTTC
GCCCACCCCAACTTGTTTATTGCAGCTTATAATGGTTACAAATAAAGCAATAGCATCACAAATTTCACAA
ATAAAGCATTTTTTTCACTGCATTCTAGTTGTGGTTTGTCCAAACTCATCAATGTATCTTATCATGTCTG
TATACCGTCGACCTCTAGCTAGAGCTTGGCGTAATCATGGTCATAGCTGTTTCCTGTGTGAAATTGTTAT
CCGCTCACAATTCCACACAACATACGAGCCGGAAGCATAAAGTGTAAAGCCTGGGGTGCCTAATGAGTGA
GCTAACTCACATTAATTGCGTTGCGCTCACTGCCCGCTTTCCAGTCGGGAAACCTGTCGTGCCAGCTGCA
TTAATGAATCGGCCAACGCGCGGGGAGAGGCGGTTTGCGTATTGGGCGCTCTTCCGCTTCCTCGCTCACT
GACTCGCTGCGCTCGGTCGTTCGGCTGCGGCGAGCGGTATCAGCTCACTCAAAGGCGGTAATACGGTTAT
CCACAGAATCAGGGGATAACGCAGGAAAGAACATGTGAGCAAAAGGCCAGCAAAAGGCCAGGAACCGTAA
AAAGGCCGCGTTGCTGGCGTTTTTCCATAGGCTCCGCCCCCCTGACGAGCATCACAAAAATCGACGCTCA
AGTCAGAGGTGGCGAAACCCGACAGGACTATAAAGATACCAGGCGTTTCCCCCTGGAAGCTCCCTCGTGC
GCTCTCCTGTTCCGACCCTGCCGCTTACCGGATACCTGTCCGCCTTTCTCCCTTCGGGAAGCGTGGCGCT
TTCTCATAGCTCACGCTGTAGGTATCTCAGTTCGGTGTAGGTCGTTCGCTCCAAGCTGGGCTGTGTGCAC
GAACCCCCCGTTCAGCCCGACCGCTGCGCCTTATCCGGTAACTATCGTCTTGAGTCCAACCCGGTAAGAC
ACGACTTATCGCCACTGGCAGCAGCCACTGGTAACAGGATTAGCAGAGCGAGGTATGTAGGCGGTGCTAC
AGAGTTCTTGAAGTGGTGGCCTAACTACGGCTACACTAGAAGAACAGTATTTGGTATCTGCGCTCTGCTG
AAGCCAGTTACCTTCGGAAAAAGAGTTGGTAGCTCTTGATCCGGCAAACAAACCACCGCTGGTAGCGGTG
GTTTTTTTGTTTGCAAGCAGCAGATTACGCGCAGAAAAAAAGGATCTCAAGAAGATCCTTTGATCTTTTC
TACGGGGTCTGACGCTCAGTGGAACGAAAACTCACGTTAAGGGATTTTGGTCATGAGATTATCAAAAAGG
ATCTTCACCTAGATCCTTTTAAATTAAAAATGAAGTTTTAAATCAATCTAAAGTATATATGAGTAAACTT
GGTCTGACAGTTACCAATGCTTAATCAGTGAGGCACCTATCTCAGCGATCTGTCTATTTCGTTCATCCAT
AGTTGCCTGACTCCCCGTCGTGTAGATAACTACGATACGGGAGGGCTTACCATCTGGCCCCAGTGCTGCA
ATGATACCGCGAGACCCACGCTCACCGGCTCCAGATTTATCAGCAATAAACCAGCCAGCCGGAAGGGCCG
AGCGCAGAAGTGGTCCTGCAACTTTATCCGCCTCCATCCAGTCTATTAATTGTTGCCGGGAAGCTAGAGT
AAGTAGTTCGCCAGTTAATAGTTTGCGCAACGTTGTTGCCATTGCTACAGGCATCGTGGTGTCACGCTCG
TCGTTTGGTATGGCTTCATTCAGCTCCGGTTCCCAACGATCAAGGCGAGTTACATGATCCCCCATGTTGT
GCAAAAAAGCGGTTAGCTCCTTCGGTCCTCCGATCGTTGTCAGAAGTAAGTTGGCCGCAGTGTTATCACT
CATGGTTATGGCAGCACTGCATAATTCTCTTACTGTCATGCCATCCGTAAGATGCTTTTCTGTGACTGGT
GAGTACTCAACCAAGTCATTCTGAGAATAGTGTATGCGGCGACCGAGTTGCTCTTGCCCGGCGTCAATAC
GGGATAATACCGCGCCACATAGCAGAACTTTAAAAGTGCTCATCATTGGAAAACGTTCTTCGGGGCGAAA
ACTCTCAAGGATCTTACCGCTGTTGAGATCCAGTTCGATGTAACCCACTCGTGCACCCAACTGATCTTCA
GCATCTTTTACTTTCACCAGCGTTTCTGGGTGAGCAAAAACAGGAAGGCAAAATGCCGCAAAAAAGGGAA
TAAGGGCGACACGGAAATGTTGAATACTCATACTCTTCCTTTTTCAATATTATTGAAGCATTTATCAGGG
TTATTGTCTCATGAGCGGATACATATTTGAATGTATTTAGAAAAATAAACAAATAGGGGTTCCGCGCACA
TTTCCCCGAAAAGTGCCACCTGACGTCGACGGATCGGGAGATCTCCCGATCCCCTATGGTGCACTCTCAG
TACAATCTGCTCTGATGCCGCATAGTTAAGCCAGTATCTGCTCCCTGCTTGTGTGTTGGAGGTCGCTGAG
TAGTGCGCGAGCAAAATTTAAGCTACAACAAGGCAAGGCTTGACCGACAATTGCATGAAGAATCTGCTTA
GGGTTAGGCGTTTTGCGCTGCTTCGCGATGTACGGGCCAGATATACGCGTTGACATTGATTATTGACTAG
TTATTAATAGTAATCAATTACGGGGTCATTAGTTCATAGCCCATATATGGAGTTCCGCGTTACATAACTT
ACGGTAAATGGCCCGCCTGGCTGACCGCCCAACGACCCCCGCCCATTGACGTCAATAATGACGTATGTTC
CCATAGTAACGCCAATAGGGACTTTCCATTGACGTCAATGGGTGGAGTATTTACGGTAAACTGCCCACTT
GGCAGTACATCAAGTGTATCATATGCCAAGTACGCCCCCTATTGACGTCAATGACGGTAAATGGCCCGCC
TGGCATTATGCCCAGTACATGACCTTATGGGACTTTCCTACTTGGCAGTACATCTACGTATTAGTCATCG
CTATTACCATGG
